>Addgene plasmid #117749 | pLX311 HRAS | addgene full sequence | sequence record 234949 | Addgene NGS Result
GCAGGCAGAAGTATGCAAAGCATGCGTCTCAATTAGTCAGCAACCATAGTCCCGCCCCTAACTCCGCCCA
TCCCGCCCCTAACTCCGCCCAGTTCCGCCCATTCTCCGCCCCATGGCTGACTAATTTTTTTTATTTATGC
AGAGGCCGAGGCCGCCTCGGCCTCTGAGCTATTCCAGAAGTAGTGAGGAGGCTTTTTTGGAGGCCTAGGC
TTTTGCAAAAAGCTTTCTAGAGGTACCACCATGGCCAAGCCTTTGTCTCAAGAAGAATCCACCCTCATTG
AAAGAGCAACGGCTACAATCAACAGCATCCCCATCTCTGAAGACTACAGCGTCGCCAGCGCAGCTCTCTC
TAGCGACGGCCGCATCTTCACTGGTGTCAATGTATATCATTTTACTGGGGGACCTTGTGCAGAACTCGTG
GTGCTGGGCACTGCTGCTGCTGCGGCAGCTGGCAACCTGACTTGTATCGTCGCGATCGGAAATGAGAACA
GGGGCATCTTGAGCCCCTGCGGACGGTGCCGACAGGTGCTTCTCGATCTGCATCCTGGGATCAAAGCCAT
AGTGAAGGACAGTGATGGACAGCCGACGGCAGTTGGGATTCGTGAATTGCTGCCCTCTGGTTATGTGTGG
GAGGGCCTGCAGCTGCAGTAGTAAGGCGCGCCGTTAACGAATTCTAGATCTTGAGACAAATGGCAGTATT
CATCCACAATTTTAAAAGAAAAGGGGGGATTGGGGGGTACAGTGCAGGGGAAAGAATAGTAGACATAATA
GCAACAGACATACAAACTAAAGAATTACAAAAACAAATTACAAAAATTCAAAATTTTCGGGTTTATTACA
GGGACAGCAGAGATCCACTTTGGCGCCGGCTCGAGGCCTGCAGGTGCAAAGATGGATAAAGTTTTAAACA
GAGAGGAATCTTTGCAGCTAATGGACCTTCTAGGTCTTGAAAGGAGTGGGAATTGGCTCCGGTGCCCGTC
AGTGGGCAGAGCGCACATCGCCCACAGTCCCCGAGAAGTTGGGGGGAGGGGTCGGCAATTGAACCGGTGC
CTAGAGAAGGTGGCGCGGGGTAAACTGGGAAAGTGATGTCGTGTACTGGCTCCGCCTTTTTCCCGAGGGT
GGGGGAGAACCGTATATAAGTGCAGTAGTCGCCGTGAACGTTCTTTTTCGCAACGGGTTTGCCGCCAGAA
CACAGGTAAGTGCCGTGTGTGGTTCCCGCGGGCCTGGCCTCTTTACGGGTTATGGCCCTTGCGTGCCTTG
AATTACTTCCACCTGGCTGCAGTACGTGATTCTTGATCCCGAGCTTCGGGTTGGAAGTGGGTGGGAGAGT
TCGAGGCCTTGCGCTTAAGGAGCCCCTTCGCCTCGTGCTTGAGTTGAGGCCTGGCCTGGGCGCTGGGGCC
GCCGCGTGCGAATCTGGTGGCACCTTCGCGCCTGTCTCGCTGCTTTCGATAAGTCTCTAGCCATTTAAAA
TTTTTGATGACCTGCTGCGACGCTTTTTTTCTGGCAAGATAGTCTTGTAAATGCGGGCCAAGATCTGCAC
ACTGGTATTTCGGTTTTTGGGGCCGCGGGCGGCGACGGGGCCCGTGCGTCCCAGCGCACATGTTCGGCGA
GGCGGGGCCTGCGAGCGCGGCCACCGAGAATCGGACGGGGGTAGTCTCAAGCTGGCCGGCCTGCTCTGGT
GCCTGGCCTCGCGCCGCCGTGTATCGCCCCGCCCTGGGCGGCAAGGCTGGCCCGGTCGGCACCAGTTGCG
TGAGCGGAAAGATGGCCGCTTCCCGGCCCTGCTGCAGGGAGCTCAAAATGGAGGACGCGGCGCTCGGGAG
AGCGGGCGGGTGAGTCACCCACACAAAGGAAAAGGGCCTTTCCGTCCTCAGCCGTCGCTTCATGTGACTC
CACGGAGTACCGGGCGCCGTCCAGGCACCTCGATTAGTTCTCGAGCTTTTGGAGTACGTCGTCTTTAGGT
TGGGGGGAGGGGTTTTATGCGATGGAGTTTCCCCACACTGAGTGGGTGGAGACTGAAGTTAGGCCAGCTT
GGCACTTGATGTAATTCTCCTTGGAATTTGCCCTTTTTGAGTTTGGATCTTGGTTCATTCTCAAGCCTCA
GACAGTGGTTCAAAGTTTTTTTCTTCCATTTCAGGTGTCGTGAGGCTAGCATCGATTGATCAACAAGTTT
GTACAAAAAAGTTGGCACCATGACGGAATATAAGCTGGTGGTGGTGGGCGCCGTCGGTGTGGGCAAGAGT
GCGCTGACCATCCAGCTGATCCAGAACCATTTTGTGGACGAATACGACCCCACTATAGAGGATTCCTACC
GGAAGCAGGTGGTCATTGATGGGGAGACGTGCCTGTTGGACATCCTGGATACCGCCGGCCAGGAGGAGTA
CAGCGCCATGCGGGACCAGTACATGCGCACCGGGGAGGGCTTCCTGTGTGTGTTTGCCATCAACAACACC
AAGTCTTTTGAGGACATCCACCAGTACAGGGAGCAGATCAAACGGGTGAAGGACTCGGATGACGTGCCCA
TGGTGCTGGTGGGGAACAAGTGTGACCTGGCTGCACGCACTGTGGAATCTCGGCAGGCTCAGGACCTCGC
CCGAAGCTACGGCATCCCCTACATCGAGACCTCGGCCAAGACCCGGCAGGGAGTGGAGGATGCCTTCTAC
ACGTTGGTGCGTGAGATCCGGCAGCACAAGCTGCGGAAGCTGAACCCTCCTGATGAGAGTGGCCCCGGCT
GCATGAGCTGCAAGTGTGTGCTCTCCTGATTGCCAACTTTCTTGTACAAAGTGGTTGATATCGGTAAGCC
TATCCCTAACCCTCTCCTCGGTCTCGATTCTACGTAGTAATGAACTAGTACCGGTTAAGTCGACAATCAA
CGCGTTAAGTCGACAATCAACCTCTGGATTACAAAATTTGTGAAAGATTGACTGGTATTCTTAACTATGT
TGCTCCTTTTACGCTATGTGGATACGCTGCTTTAATGCCTTTGTATCATGCTATTGCTTCCCGTATGGCT
TTCATTTTCTCCTCCTTGTATAAATCCTGGTTGCTGTCTCTTTATGAGGAGTTGTGGCCCGTTGTCAGGC
AACGTGGCGTGGTGTGCACTGTGTTTGCTGACGCAACCCCCACTGGTTGGGGCATTGCCACCACCTGTCA
GCTCCTTTCCGGGACTTTCGCTTTCCCCCTCCCTATTGCCACGGCGGAACTCATCGCCGCCTGCCTTGCC
CGCTGCTGGACAGGGGCTCGGCTGTTGGGCACTGACAATTCCGTGGTGTTGTCGGGGAAATCATCGTCCT
TTCCTTGGCTGCTCGCCTGTGTTGCCACCTGGATTCTGCGCGGGACGTCCTTCTGCTACGTCCCTTCGGC
CCTCAATCCAGCGGACCTTCCTTCCCGCGGCCTGCTGCCGGCTCTGCGGCCTCTTCCGCGTCTTCGCCTT
CGCCCTCAGACGAGTCGGATCTCCCTTTGGGCCGCCTCCCCGCGTCGACTTTAAGACCAATGACTTACAA
GGCAGCTGTAGATCTTAGCCACTTTTTAAAAGAAAAGGGGGGACTGGAAGGGCTAATTCACTCCCAACGA
AGACAAGATCTGCTTTTTGCTTGTACTGGGTCTCTCTGGTTAGACCAGATCTGAGCCTGGGAGCTCTCTG
GCTAACTAGGGAACCCACTGCTTAAGCCTCAATAAAGCTTGCCTTGAGTGCTTCAAGTAGTGTGTGCCCG
TCTGTTGTGTGACTCTGGTAACTAGAGATCCCTCAGACCCTTTTAGTCAGTGTGGAAAATCTCTAGCAGT
ACGTATAGTAGTTCATGTCATCTTATTATTCAGTATTTATAACTTGCAAAGAAATGAATATCAGAGAGTG
AGAGGAACTTGTTTATTGCAGCTTATAATGGTTACAAATAAAGCAATAGCATCACAAATTTCACAAATAA
AGCATTTTTTTCACTGCATTCTAGTTGTGGTTTGTCCAAACTCATCAATGTATCTTATCATGTCTGGCTC
TAGCTATCCCGCCCCTAACTCCGCCCATCCCGCCCCTAACTCCGCCCAGTTCCGCCCATTCTCCGCCCCA
TGGCTGACTAATTTTTTTTATTTATGCAGAGGCCGAGGCCGCCTCGGCCTCTGAGCTATTCCAGAAGTAG
TGAGGAGGCTTTTTTGGAGGCCTAGGGACGTACCCAATTCGCCCTATAGTGAGTCGTATTACGCGCGCTC
ACTGGCCGTCGTTTTACAACGTCGTGACTGGGAAAACCCTGGCGTTACCCAACTTAATCGCCTTGCAGCA
CATCCCCCTTTCGCCAGCTGGCGTAATAGCGAAGAGGCCCGCACCGATCGCCCTTCCCAACAGTTGCGCA
GCCTGAATGGCGAATGGG
[124 nt withheld, positions 4359-4482]
C
[91 nt withheld, positions 4484-4574]
A
[49 nt withheld, positions 4576-4624]
CCTTTGACGTTGGAGTCCACGTTCTTT
[37 nt withheld, positions 4652-4688]
ACCCTATCTCGGTCTATTCTTTTGATTTATAAGGGATTTTGCCGATTTCGGCCTATTGGTTAAAAAATGA
GCTGATTTAACAAAAATTTAACGCGAATTTTAACAAAATATTAACGCTTACAATTTAGGTGGCACTTTTC
GGGGAAATGTGCGCGGAACCCCTATTTGTTTATTTTTCTAAATACATTCAAATATGTATCCGCTCATGAG
ACAATAACCCTGATAAATGCTTCAATAATATTGAAAAAGGAAGAGTATGAGTATTCAACATTTCCGTGTC
GCCCTTATTCCCTTTTTTGCGGCATTTTGCCTTCCTGTTTTTGCTCACCCAGAAACGCTGGTGAAAGTAA
AAGATGCTGAAGATCAGTTGGGTGCACGAGTGGGTTACATCGAACTGGATCTCAACAGCGGTAAGATCCT
TGAGAGTTTTCGCCCCGAAGAACGTTTTCCAATGATGAGCACTTTTAAAGTTCTGCTATGTGGCGCGGTA
TTATCCCGTATTGACGCCGGGCAAGAGCAACTCGGTCGCCGCATACACTATTCTCAGAATGACTTGGTTG
AGTACTCACCAGTCACAGAAAAGCATCTTACGGATGGCATGACAGTAAGAGAATTATGCAGTGCTGCCAT
AACCATGAGTGATAACACTGCGGCCAACTTACTTCTGACAACGATCGGAGGACCGAAGGAGCTAACCGCT
TTTTTGCACAACATGGGGGATCATGTAACTCGCCTTGATCGTTGGGAACCGGAGCTGAATGAAGCCATAC
CAAACGACGAGCGTGACACCACGATGCCTGTAGCAATGGCAACAACGTTGCGCAAACTATTAACTGGCGA
ACTACTTACTCTAGCTTCCCGGCAACAATTAATAGACTGGATGGAGGCGGATAAAGTTGCAGGACCACTT
CTGCGCTCGGCCCTTCCGGCTGGCTGGTTTATTGCTGATAAATCTGGAGCCGGTGAGCGTGGGTCTCGCG
GTATCATTGCAGCACTGGGGCCAGATGGTAAGCCCTCCCGTATCGTAGTTATCTACACGACGGGGAGTCA
GGCAACTATGGATGAACGAAATAGACAGATCGCTGAGATAGGTGCCTCACTGATTAAGCATTGGTAACTG
TCAGACCAAGTTTACTCATATATACTTTAGATTGATTTAAAACTTCATTTTTAATTTAAAAGGATCTAGG
TGAAGATCCTTTTTGATAATCTCATGACCAAAATCCCTTAACGTGAGTTTTCGTTCCACTGAGCGTCAGA
CCCCGTAGAAAAGATCAAAGGATCTTCTTGAGATCCTTTTTTTCTGCGCGTAATCTGCTGCTTGCAAACA
AAAAAACCACCGCTACCAGCGGTGGTTTGTTTGCCGGATCAAGAGCTACCAACTCTTTTTCCGAAGGTAA
CTGGCTTCAGCAGAGCGCAGATACCAAATACTGTTCTTCTAGTGTAGCCGTAGTTAGGCCACCACTTCAA
GAACTCTGTAGCACCGCCTACATACCTCGCTCTGCTAATCCTGTTACCAGTGGCTGCTGCCAGTGGCGAT
AAGTCGTGTCTTACCGGGTTGGACTCAAGACGATAGTTACCGGATAAGGCGCAGCGGTCGGGCTGAACGG
GGGGTTCGTGCACACAGCCCAGCTTGGAGCGAACGACCTACACCGAACTGAGATACCTACAGCGTGAGCT
ATGAGAAAGCGCCACGCTTCCCGAAGGGAGAAAGGCGGACAGGTATCCGGTAAGCGGCAGGGTCGGAACA
GGAGAGCGCACGAGGGAGCTTCCAGGGGGAAACGCCTGGTATCTTTATAGTCCTGTCGGGTTTCGCCACC
TCTGACTTGAGCGTCGATTTTTGTGATGCTCGTCAGGGGGGCGGAGCCTATGGAAAAACGCCAGCAACGC
GGCCTTTTTACGGTTCCTGGCCTTTTGCTGGCCTTTTGCTCACATGTTCTTTCCTGCGTTATCCCCTGAT
TCTGTGGATAACCGTATTACCGCCTTTGAGTGAGCTGATACCGCTCGCCGCAGCCGAACGACCGAGCGCA
GCGAGTCAGTGAGCGAGGAAGCGGAAGAGCGCCCAATACGCAAACCGCCTCTCCCCGCGCGTTGGCCGAT
TCATTAATGCAGCTGGCACGACAGGTTTCCCGACTGGAAAGCGGGCAGTGAGCGCAACGCAATTAATGTG
AGTTAGCTCACTCATTAGGCACCCCAGGCTTTACACTTTATGCTTCCGGCTCGTATGTTGTGTGGAATTG
TGAGCGGATAACAATTTCACACAGGAAACAGCTATGACCATGATTACGCCAAGCGCGCAATTAACCCTCA
CTAAAGGGAACAAAAGCTGGAGCTGCAAGCTTAATGTAGTCTTATGCAATACTCTTGTAGTCTTGCAACA
TGGTAACGATGAGTTAGCAACATGCCTTACAAGGAGAGAAAAAGCACCGTGCATGCCGATTGGTGGAAGT
AAGGTGGTACGATCGTGCCTTATTAGGAAGGCAACAGACGGGTCTGACATGGATTGGACGAACCACTGAA
TTGCCGCATTGCAGAGATATTGTATTTAAGTGCCTAGCTCGATACATAAACGGGTCTCTCTGGTTAGACC
AGATCTGAGCCTGGGAGCTCTCTGGCTAACTAGGGAACCCACTGCTTAAGCCTCAATAAAGCTTGCCTTG
AGTGCTTCAAGTAGTGTGTGCCCGTCTGTTGTGTGACTCTGGTAACTAGAGATCCCTCAGACCCTTTTAG
TCAGTGTGGAAAATCTCTAGCAGTGGCGCCCGAACAGGGACTTGAAAGCGAAAGGGAAACCAGAGGAGCT
CTCTCGACGCAGGACTCGGCTTGCTGAAGCGCGCACGGCAAGAGGCGAGGGGCGGCGACTGGTGAGTACG
CCAAAAATTTTGACTAGCGGAGGCTAGAAGGAGAGAGATGGGTGCGAGAGCGTCAGTATTAAGCGGGGGA
GAATTAGATCGCGATGGGAAAAAATTCGGTTAAGGCCAGGGGGAAAGAAAAAATATAAATTAAAACATAT
AGTATGGGCAAGCAGGGAGCTAGAACGATTCGCAGTTAATCCTGGCCTGTTAGAAACATCAGAAGGCTGT
AGACAAATACTGGGACAGCTACAACCATCCCTTCAGACAGGATCAGAAGAACTTAGATCATTATATAATA
CAGTAGCAACCCTCTATTGTGTGCATCAAAGGATAGAGATAAAAGACACCAAGGAAGCTTTAGACAAGAT
AGAGGAAGAGCAAAACAAAAGTAAGACCACCGCACAGCAAGCGGCCGCTGATCTTCAGACCTGGAGGAGG
AGATATGAGGGACAATTGGAGAAGTGAATTATATAAATATAAAGTAGTAAAAATTGAACCATTAGGAGTA
GCACCCACCAAGGCAAAGAGAAGAGTGGTGCAGAGAGAAAAAAGAGCAGTGGGAATAGGAGCTTTGTTCC
TTGGGTTCTTGGGAGCAGCAGGAAGCACTATGGGCGCAGCGTCAATGACGCTGACGGTACAGGCCAGACA
ATTATTGTCTGGTATAGTGCAGCAGCAGAACAATTTGCTGAGGGCTATTGAGGCGCAACAGCATCTGTTG
CAACTCACAGTCTGGGGCATCAAGCAGCTCCAGGCAAGAATCCTGGCTGTGGAAAGATACCTAAAGGATC
AACAGCTCCTGGGGATTTGGGGTTGCTCTGGAAAACTCATTTGCACCACTGCTGTGCCTTGGAATGCTAG
TTGGAGTAATAAATCTCTGGAACAGATTTGGAATCACACGACCTGGATGGAGTGGGACAGAGAAATTAAC
AATTACACAAGCTTAATACACTCCTTAATTGAAGAATCGCAAAACCAGCAAGAAAAGAATGAACAAGAAT
TATTGGAATTAGATAAATGGGCAAGTTTGTGGAATTGGTTTAACATAACAAATTGGCTGTGGTATATAAA
ATTATTCATAATGATAGTAGGAGGCTTGGTAGGTTTAAGAATAGTTTTTGCTGTACTTTCTATAGTGAAT
AGAGTTAGGCAGGGATATTCACCATTATCGTTTCAGACCCACCTCCCAACCCCGAGGGGACCCATGCATT
GCATCTCAATTAGTCAGCAACCAGGTGTGGAAAGTCCCCAGGCTCCCCA
Features (pLannotate 1.2.2; 33 found; start..end, strand, type, name):
     70..205     +  rep_origin     SV40 ori: SV40 origin of replication
    241..636     +  CDS            BSD: blasticidin S deaminase; Aspergillus terreus BSD; confers resistance to blasticidin
    710..827     +  misc_feature   cPPT/CTS: central polypurine tract and central termination sequence of HIV-1
    892..958     +  CDS            small t antigen (fragment): SV40 (simian virus 40) small t antigen
    965..2143    +  promoter       EF-1α promoter: strong constitutive promoter for human elongation factor EF-1α
   2164..2181    +  protein_bind   attB1 (fragment): mutant version of attB; core recombination site for the Gateway® BP reaction BP Clonase™
   2190..2759    +  CDS            H-Ras (G12V): human oncoprotein generated by the G12V mutation in the small GTPase H-Ras
   2767..2784    -  protein_bind   attB2 (fragment): mutant version of attB; core recombination site for the Gateway® BP reaction BP Clonase™
   2793..2834    +  CDS            V5 tag: epitope tag from simian virus 5
   2885..3473    +  misc_feature   WPRE: woodchuck hepatitis virus posttranscriptional regulatory element
   3524..3543    +  misc_feature   cPPT/CTS (fragment): central polypurine tract and central termination sequence of HIV-1
   3545..3778    +  LTR            3' LTR (ΔU3): self-inactivating 3' long terminal repeat (LTR) from HIV-1
   3856..3977    +  polyA_signal   SV40 poly(A) signal: SV40 polyadenylation signal
   4017..4152    +  rep_origin     SV40 ori: SV40 origin of replication
   4173..4191    -  promoter       T7 promoter: promoter for bacteriophage T7 RNA polymerase
   4199..4354    +  CDS            lacZα (fragment): LacZα fragment of β-galactosidase; lacZ fragment
   4359..4787    +  rep_origin     f1 ori (sequence partly withheld): f1 bacteriophage origin of replication; arrow indicates direction of (+) strand synthesis
   4840..4944    +  promoter       AmpR promoter: bla
   4945..5805    +  CDS            AmpR: β-lactamase; bla; confers resistance to ampicillin, carbenicillin, and related antibiotics
   5976..6564    +  rep_origin     ori: high-copy-number ColE1/pMB1/pBR322/pUC origin of replication
   6747..6839    +  CDS            lacI (fragment): lac repressor; lacI; The lac repressor binds to the lac operator to inhibit transcription in E. coli. This inhibition can be relieved by adding lactose or isopropyl-β-D-thiogalactopyranoside (IPTG).
   6852..6873    +  protein_bind   CAP binding site: CAP binding activates transcription in the presence of cAMP. E. coli catabolite activator protein
   6888..6918    +  promoter       lac promoter: promoter for the E. coli lac operon
   6926..6942    +  protein_bind   lac operator: The lac repressor binds to the lac operator to inhibit transcription in E. coli. This inhibition can be relieved by adding lactose or isopropyl-β-D-thiogalactopyranoside (IPTG). lac repressor encoded by lacI
   6987..7005    +  promoter       T3 promoter: promoter for bacteriophage T3 RNA polymerase
   7033..7259    +  promoter       RSV promoter: Rous sarcoma virus enhancer/promoter
   7260..7440    +  LTR            5' LTR (truncated): truncated 5' long terminal repeat (LTR) from HIV-1
   7487..7612    +  misc_feature   HIV-1 Ψ: packaging signal of human immunodeficiency virus type 1
   7596..7959    +  CDS            HIV-1 gag (fragment): gag protein from human immunodeficiency virus 1; gag
   8105..8338    +  misc_feature   RRE: The Rev response element (RRE) of HIV-1 allows for Rev-dependent mRNA export from the nucleus to the cytoplasm.
   8715..8741    +  CDS            Rev (fragment): human immunodeficiency virus 1 (HIV-1) Rev protein; rev; enhances nuclear export of unspliced and incompletely spliced viral mRNAs
   8748..8771    +  promoter       SV40 promoter (fragment): SV40 early promoter
   8772..46      +  promoter       SV40 promoter (fragment) (across the origin): SV40 enhancer and early promoter
