[The description below was written by a language model from this plasmid's Addgene catalogue record and pLannotate feature annotations shown in this document.]
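Description:
pLX311 HRAS is a third-generation-style, self-inactivating HIV-1 lentiviral expression vector built on the Broad Institute pLX311 backbone and carrying a human HRAS open reading frame introduced by Gateway cloning. The 8.8 kb plasmid is maintained in E. coli through a high-copy ColE1/pUC origin and ampicillin resistance (AmpR), and it also contains an f1 origin and remnants of a lac/lacZα cloning region flanked by T3 and T7 promoters. The viral genome is transcribed from an RSV promoter fused to a truncated 5' LTR. It includes the Ψ packaging signal with a partial gag sequence, the RRE for Rev-dependent export, a cPPT/CTS element, a WPRE to enhance transcript expression, and a ΔU3 3' LTR followed by an SV40 polyadenylation signal.

Within the proviral region, an SV40 early promoter/origin drives blasticidin S deaminase, allowing blasticidin selection of transduced mammalian cells. Downstream, the EF-1α promoter drives the HRAS coding sequence, which is flanked by attB1 and attB2 recombination scars. A V5 epitope tag lies after attB2 on the backbone, but the record notes that this is a "closed" clone, so translation does not read through into V5 and the protein is expected to be untagged. The records differ on the insert. The catalogue lists it simply as HRAS (RASH1) with a size of 509 bp and no oncogenic mutation noted, whereas the sequence annotation identifies a 570 bp CDS best matching the H-Ras G12V oncogenic variant, so the allele should be checked against the sequence. The construct serves as an ORF vector for stable constitutive HRAS expression, and the associated publication concerns urothelial carcinoma progression.
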