Addgene plasmid #117749: pLX311 HRAS
Purpose: Open reading frame vector encoding HRAS
Depositing lab: William Hahn. Depositing organization: Dana-Farber Cancer Institute. Publication: MCL1 and DEDD promote urothelial carcinoma progression. Hong AL, Guerriero JL, Doshi MB, Kynnap BD, Kim WJ, Schinzel AC, Modiste R, Schlauch AJ, Adam RM, Kwiatkowski DJ, Beroukhim R, Letai A, Rosenberg JE, Hahn WC. Mol Cancer Res. 2019 Feb 18. pii: 1541-7786.MCR-18-0963. doi: 10.1158/1541-7786.MCR-18-0963. PubMed 30777879.
Backbone
  Vector backbone: pLX311
  Backbone manufacturer: Broad Institute
  Total vector size (bp): 8797
  Vector type: Mammalian Expression, Lentiviral
  Selectable markers: Blasticidin
Growth in bacteria
  Bacterial resistance: Ampicillin, 100 μg/mL
  Growth temperature: 30°C
  Growth strain: NEB Stable
  Copy number: High Copy
Gene/Insert
  Gene/Insert name: RASH1
  Species: H. sapiens (human)
  Insert size (bp): 509
  Mutation: Closed vector so will not read through the V5 region
  Entrez Gene: HRAS (a.k.a. C-BAS/HAS, C-H-RAS, C-HA-RAS1, CTLO, H-RASIDX, HAMSV, HRAS1, RASH1, p21ras)
  Promoter: EF1a
  Tag / fusion protein: V5 (C terminal on backbone)
  Cloning method: Gateway Cloning
  Sequencing primers: 5′ EF1a-F; 3′ WPRE-R
Terms and licenses: Academic/Nonprofit Terms; Industry Terms: Not Available to Industry
How to cite: pLX311 HRAS was a gift from William Hahn (Addgene plasmid # 117749 ; http://n2t.net/addgene:117749 ; RRID:Addgene_117749)
